Addgene plasmid #39373: TAL2015
Depositing lab: Keith Joung. Depositing organization: Massachusetts General Hospital. Publication: FLASH assembly of TALENs for high-throughput genome editing. Reyon D, Tsai SQ, Khayter C, Foden JA, Sander JD, Joung JK. Nat Biotechnol. 2012 Apr 8. doi: 10.1038/nbt.2170. PubMed 22484455.
Backbone
  Vector backbone: JDS71
  Backbone manufacturer: Joung lab (Addgene Plasmid # 32287)
  Backbone size w/o insert (bp): 6447
  Vector type: Mammalian Expression ; T7
Growth in bacteria
  Bacterial resistance: Ampicillin, 100 μg/mL
  Growth temperature: 37°C
  Growth strain: XL1 Blue
  Copy number: High Copy
Gene/Insert
  Gene/Insert name: eGFP-TALEN-08-Right
  Species: H. sapiens (human)
  Insert size (bp): 926
  Promoter: CMV
  Tag / fusion protein: 3X Flag (N terminal on backbone); WT FOKI (C terminal on backbone)
  Cloning method: Restriction Enzyme; 5′ cloning site BsmBI (destroyed during cloning); 3′ cloning site BsmBI (destroyed during cloning)
  Sequencing primers: 5′ CMV-F
Terms and licenses: Academic/Nonprofit Terms; Industry Terms: Not Available to Industry
Depositor comments: Target binding site: TGCACGCTGCC To reduce the chance of recombination in this plasmid, do not grow in liquid culture for more than 12-14 hours. It is strongly recommended that users perform a diagnostic digest to verify this plasmid prior to use. For example, a double digest of the plasmid with BamHI and KpnI should result in two bands at 1.6kb and 5.8kb
How to cite: TAL2015 was a gift from Keith Joung (Addgene plasmid # 39373 ; http://n2t.net/addgene:39373 ; RRID:Addgene_39373)
