[The description below was written by a language model from this plasmid's Addgene catalogue record.]
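Description:
TAL2015 is a mammalian expression plasmid encoding the right-hand monomer of a TALE nuclease pair, designated eGFP-TALEN-08-Right and, as the name indicates, directed against an eGFP reporter sequence. It is built on the JDS71 backbone, a roughly 6.4 kb TALEN expression vector into which an assembled array of TAL effector repeats is inserted. Here a 926 bp repeat array was cloned between two BsmBI sites, both of which were destroyed in the process, as is typical of type IIS seamless cloning. The plasmid is maintained at high copy in E. coli under ampicillin selection. The record provides no feature table, so the origin of replication, polyadenylation signal and other backbone elements are not stated.

Expression is driven by the CMV promoter, and the vector type also lists T7, suggesting that a T7 promoter is available for in vitro transcription of the coding sequence. The backbone supplies an N-terminal 3X FLAG tag for detection and a C-terminal wild-type FokI cleavage domain, so the inserted repeats complete an open reading frame of tag, DNA-binding domain and nuclease. Because FokI cuts only as a dimer, this construct is meant to be used with the matching left-hand TALEN, the two monomers binding opposite half-sites so that FokI dimerises across the spacer and makes a double-strand break.

The plasmid comes from a set made by the FLASH high-throughput TALEN assembly method, and eGFP-targeted pairs like this are typically used to measure nuclease activity by reporter disruption in human cells. The depositor notes that the repetitive TAL array is prone to recombination and recommends verifying plasmid integrity by diagnostic digest before use.
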