>Addgene plasmid #39373 | TAL2015 | depositor partial sequence | sequence record 49675 | TAL2015 sequence 926 bps
GAACCTGACCCCAGACCAGGTAGTCGCAATCGCGAACAATAATGGGGGAAAGCAAGCCCTGGAAACCGTG
CAAAGGTTGTTGCCGGTCCTTTGTCAAGACCACGGCCTTACACCGGAGCAAGTCGTGGCCATTGCATCCC
ACGACGGTGGCAAACAGGCTCTTGAGACGGTTCAGAGACTTCTCCCAGTTCTCTGTCAAGCCCACGGGCT
GACTCCCGATCAAGTTGTAGCGATTGCGTCGAACATTGGAGGGAAACAAGCATTGGAGACTGTCCAACGG
CTCCTTCCCGTGTTGTGTCAAGCCCACGGTTTGACGCCTGCACAAGTGGTCGCCATCGCCAGCCATGATG
GCGGTAAGCAGGCGCTGGAAACAGTACAGCGCCTGCTGCCTGTACTGTGCCAGGATCATGGACTGACCCC
AGACCAGGTAGTCGCAATCGCGAACAATAATGGGGGAAAGCAAGCCCTGGAAACCGTGCAAAGGTTGTTG
CCGGTCCTTTGTCAAGACCACGGCCTTACACCGGAGCAAGTCGTGGCCATTGCATCCCACGACGGTGGCA
AACAGGCTCTTGAGACGGTTCAGAGACTTCTCCCAGTTCTCTGTCAAGCCCACGGGCTGACTCCCGATCA
AGTTGTAGCGATTGCGTCCAACGGTGGAGGGAAACAAGCATTGGAGACTGTCCAACGGCTCCTTCCCGTG
TTGTGTCAAGCCCACGGTTTGACGCCTGCACAAGTGGTCGCCATCGCCAACAACAACGGCGGTAAGCAGG
CGCTGGAAACAGTACAGCGCCTGCTGCCTGTACTGTGCCAGGATCATGGACTGACCCCAGACCAGGTAGT
CGCAATCGCGTCACATGACGGGGGAAAGCAAGCCCTGGAAACCGTGCAAAGGTTGTTGCCGGTCCTTTGT
CAAGACCACGGCCTGA
