>Addgene plasmid #39373 | TAL2015 | addgene partial sequence | sequence record 52673 | JDS-TALEN-F 5'-TAGGGGTCGGTAAACAGTGG-3'
TGTGGCGGGTGAGCTTAGGGGGCCTCCGCTCCAGCTCGACACCGGGCAGCTGCTGAAGATCGCGAAGAGA
GGGGGAGTAACAGCGGTAGAGGCAGTGCACGCCTGGCGCAATGCGCTCACCGGGGCCCCCTTGAACCTGA
CCCCAGACCAGGTAGTCGCAATCGCGAACAATAATGGGGGAAAGCAAGCCCTGGAAACCGTGCAAAGGTT
GTTGCCGGTCCTTTGTCAAGACCACGGCCTTACACCGGAGCAAGTCGTGGCCATTGCATCCCACGACGGT
GGCAAACAGGCTCTTGAGACGGTTCAGAGACTTCTCCCAGTTCTCTGTCAAGCCCACGGGCTGACTCCCG
ATCAAGTTGTAGCGATTGCGTCGAACATTGGAGGGAAACAAGCATTGGAGACTGTCCAACGGCTCCTTCC
CGTGTTGTGTCAAGCCCACGGTTTGACGCCTGCACAAGTGGTCGCCATCGCCAGCCATGATGGCGGTAAG
CAGGCGCTGGAAACAGTACAGCGCCTGCTGCCTGTACTGTGCCAGGATCATGGACTGACCCCAGACCAGG
TAGTCGCAATCGCGAACAATAATGGGGGAAAGCAAGCCCTGGAAACCGTGCAAAGGTTGTTGCCGGTCCT
TTGTCAAGACCACGGCCTTACACCGGAGCAAGTCGTGGCCATTGCATCCCACGACGGTGGCAAACAGGCT
CTTGAGACGGTTCAGAGACTTCTCCCAGTTCTCTGTCAAGCCCACGGGCTGACTCCCGATCAAGTTGTAG
CGATTGCGTCCAACGGTGGAGGGAAACAAGCATTGGAGACTGTCCAACGGCTCCTTCCCGTGTTGTGTCA
AGCCCACGGTTTGACGCCTGCACAAGTGGTCGCCATC
